>Addgene plasmid #33349 | CMV566 empty vector | addgene partial sequence | sequence record 41508 | CMV-F 5'-CGCAAATGGGCGGTAGGCGTG-3'
CTCTCTGGCTAACTAGAGAACCCACTGCTTACTGGCTTATCGAAATTAATACGACTCACTATAGGGAGAC
CCAAGCTCCACCATGGCGTATCCCTACGACGTGCCCGATTATGCCCATATGTGATGAAGCTTCTAGAGGG
CCCTATTCTATAGTGTCACCTAAATGCTAGAGCTCGCTGATCAGCCTCGACTGTGCCTTCTAGTTGCCAG
CCATCTGTTGTTTGCCCCTCCCCCGTGCCTTCCTTGACCCTGGAAGGTGCCACTCCCACTGTCCTTTCCT
AATAAAATGAGGAAATTGCATCGCATTGTCTGAGTAGGTGTCATTCTATTCTGGGGGGTGGGGTGGGGCA
GGACAGCAAGGGGGAGGATTGGGAAGACAATAGCAGGCATGCTGGGGATGCGGTGGGCTCTATGGCTTCT
GAGGCGGAAAGAACCAGCTGGGGCTCGAGGGGGGATCCCC
[124 nt withheld, positions 461-584]
C
[41 nt withheld, positions 586-626]
