[The description below was written by a language model from this plasmid's Addgene catalogue record.]
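Description:
CMV566 empty vector is a mammalian expression backbone derived from pRc/CMV, carrying no insert of its own. It is propagated in E. coli as a high-copy plasmid under ampicillin selection. The record gives no feature table, so elements of the parent vector beyond the CMV promoter and the ampicillin marker (for example the origin of replication, polyadenylation signal, or any mammalian selection cassette) are not documented here. The field for the backbone manufacturer contains what appears to be a number rather than a supplier, although the depositor comments attribute pRc/CMV to a commercial source.

The distinguishing modification is in the polylinker. According to the depositor, the original cloning region was replaced with a pair of annealed synthetic oligonucleotides that provide a start codon within an NcoI site, followed by a haemagglutinin (HA) epitope coding sequence, and then an NdeI–HindIII cloning site with stop codons between the two sites. An open reading frame ligated in frame between NdeI and HindIII is therefore transcribed from the strong constitutive CMV promoter and translated with an N-terminal HA tag. The tag allows detection or immunoprecipitation of the product with anti-HA antibodies.

The associated publication concerns the dimerization specificity of the transcription factor SREBP-1 and the use of a dominant negative. This suggests the vector served as the parent for HA-tagged expression constructs in transfected mammalian cells and as the matched empty-vector control, though the record lists its purpose only as an empty backbone.
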