Addgene plasmid #33349: CMV566 empty vector
Purpose: (Empty Backbone)
Depositing lab: Charles Vinson. Depositing organization: National Cancer Institute (NCI). Publication: SREBP-1 dimerization specificity maps to both the helix-loop-helix and leucine zipper domains: use of a dominant negative. Rishi V, Gal J, Krylov D, Fridriksson J, Boysen MS, Mandrup S, Vinson C. J Biol Chem. 2004 Mar 19;279(12):11863-74. Epub 2003 Dec 31. 10.1074/jbc.M308000200 PubMed 14702347.
Backbone
  Vector backbone: pRc/CMV
  Backbone manufacturer: 5500
  Vector type: Mammalian Expression
  Promoter: CMV
  Tag / fusion protein: HA (N terminal on backbone)
Growth in bacteria
  Bacterial resistance: Ampicillin, 100 μg/mL
  Growth temperature: 37°C
  Growth strain: DH5alpha
  Copy number: High Copy
Terms and licenses: Academic/Nonprofit Terms; Industry Terms: Not Available to Industry
Depositor comments: The polylinker region of the pRc/CMV eukaryotic expression vector (Invitrogen) was cut with NdeI and HindIII, and the following annealed oligonucleotide was inserted with a hemagglutinin epitope (YPYDVPDYASL) and NdeI-HindIII cloning site was made using the following pair of complementary oligonucleotides: 5′-AGCTCCACCATGGCGTATCCCTACGACGTGCCCGATTATGCCCATATGTGATGAAGCTT-3′ (underlined bases are restriction sites for NcoI, NdeI, and HindIII) and 5′-CTAGAAGCTTCATCACATATGGGCATAATCGGGCACGTCGTAGGGATACGCCATGGTGG-3′ (underlined bases are restriction site for XbaI).
How to cite: CMV566 empty vector was a gift from Charles Vinson (Addgene plasmid # 33349 ; http://n2t.net/addgene:33349 ; RRID:Addgene_33349)
